Addgene plasmid #16295: pGL2-50bp
Depositing lab: Wafik El-Deiry. Depositing organization: University of Pennsylvania. Publication: p73 or p53 directly regulates human p53 transcription to maintain cell cycle checkpoints. Wang S, El-Deiry WS. Cancer Res. 2006 Jul 15. 66(14):6982-9. 10.1158/0008-5472.CAN-06-0511 PubMed 16849542.
Backbone
  Vector backbone: pGL2 basic
  Backbone manufacturer: promega
  Backbone size w/o insert (bp): 5598
  Vector type: Mammalian Expression, Luciferase
Growth in bacteria
  Bacterial resistance: Ampicillin, 100 μg/mL
  Growth temperature: 37°C
  Growth strain: DH5alpha
  Copy number: Unknown
Gene/Insert
  Gene/Insert name: p53 promoter fragment
  Species: H. sapiens (human)
  Insert size (bp): 50
  Mutation: fragment -38 to +12 relative to first transcription initiation site.
  Entrez Gene: TP53 (a.k.a. BCC7, BMFS5, LFS1, P53, TRP53)
  Cloning method: Restriction Enzyme
  Sequencing primers: 5′ na
Terms and licenses: Academic/Nonprofit Terms; Industry Terms: Not Available to Industry
How to cite: pGL2-50bp was a gift from Wafik El-Deiry (Addgene plasmid # 16295 ; http://n2t.net/addgene:16295 ; RRID:Addgene_16295)
