[The description below was written by a language model from this plasmid's Addgene catalogue record and pLannotate feature annotations shown in this document.]
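Description:
pGL2-50bp is a firefly luciferase reporter plasmid built on the Promega pGL2 basic backbone, a promoterless vector designed for testing candidate regulatory DNA in transfected mammalian cells. It is maintained in E. coli through a high-copy ColE1/pUC-type origin and selected with ampicillin via the β-lactamase gene and its native promoter. An f1 phage origin is also present, which allows single-stranded DNA production.

The insert is a 50 bp fragment of the human TP53 promoter, spanning positions -38 to +12 relative to the first transcription initiation site. It was cloned by restriction digestion, although the record does not state which sites were used. The fragment itself is not annotated in the feature table, but in this backbone it would sit in the cloning region just upstream of the Photinus pyralis luciferase coding sequence, so that luciferase output reports the transcriptional activity of this minimal promoter piece. Downstream of luciferase lie the SV40 small t intron and an SV40 polyadenylation signal for processing of the reporter transcript. A second SV40 poly(A) signal located upstream of the cloning region serves to reduce background from read-through transcription originating in the backbone. The short annotated fragments of small t and large T antigen and the SV40 NLS appear to be part of this SV40-derived segment, while the CmR, TcR and lacZα fragments look like backbone remnants; none represents a functional gene.

The name and the insert coordinates suggest that the plasmid is one of a set of promoter-fragment reporters. The associated study examined direct regulation of human p53 transcription by p73 and p53, so the construct is suited to mapping which promoter sequences are needed for basal or factor-responsive activity.
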