Features (pLannotate 1.2.2; 14 found; start..end, strand, type, name):
    100..1749    +  CDS            LUCI_PHOPY: Experimental evidence at protein level: Swiss-Prot protein existence level 1. Produces green light with a wavelength of 562 nm. From Photinus pyralis (Common eastern firefly) (Lampyris pyralis).
   1797..1827    +  CDS            CmR (fragment): chloramphenicol acetyltransferase confers resistance to chloramphenicol
   1917..1991    +  CDS            small t antigen (fragment): SV40 (simian virus 40) small t antigen
   1993..2058    +  intron         small t intron: SV40 (simian virus 40) small t antigen intron
   2188..2208    +  CDS            SV40 NLS: nuclear localization signal of SV40 (simian virus 40) large T antigen
   2527..2610    +  CDS            large T antigen (fragment): large T antigen from SV40 (simian virus 40)
   2633..2767    +  polyA_signal   SV40 poly(A) signal: SV40 polyadenylation signal
   2768..2900    +  CDS            TcR (fragment): tetracycline efflux protein; tet; confers resistance to tetracycline
   3080..3668    -  rep_origin     ori: high-copy-number ColE1/pMB1/pBR322/pUC origin of replication
   3839..4699    -  CDS            AmpR: β-lactamase; bla; confers resistance to ampicillin, carbenicillin, and related antibiotics
   4700..4804    -  promoter       AmpR promoter: bla
   4831..5259    +  rep_origin     f1 ori (sequence partly withheld): f1 bacteriophage origin of replication; arrow indicates direction of (+) strand synthesis
   5291..5358    -  CDS            lacZα (fragment): LacZα fragment of β-galactosidase; lacZ fragment
   5476..5597    +  polyA_signal   SV40 poly(A) signal: SV40 polyadenylation signal
>Addgene plasmid #16295 | pGL2-50bp | addgene full sequence | sequence record 261623 | Addgene NGS Result
CCCGGGAGGTACCGAGCTCCCCATGTGCTCAAGACTGGCGCTAAAAGTTTTGAGCTTCTCAAAAGTCTAG
AAGCTTGGCATTCCGGTACTGTTGGTAAAATGGAAGACGCCAAAAACATAAAGAAAGGCCCGGCGCCATT
CTATCCTCTAGAGGATGGAACCGCTGGAGAGCAACTGCATAAGGCTATGAAGAGATACGCCCTGGTTCCT
GGAACAATTGCTTTTACAGATGCACATATCGAGGTGAACATCACGTACGCGGAATACTTCGAAATGTCCG
TTCGGTTGGCAGAAGCTATGAAACGATATGGGCTGAATACAAATCACAGAATCGTCGTATGCAGTGAAAA
CTCTCTTCAATTCTTTATGCCGGTGTTGGGCGCGTTATTTATCGGAGTTGCAGTTGCGCCCGCGAACGAC
ATTTATAATGAACGTGAATTGCTCAACAGTATGAACATTTCGCAGCCTACCGTAGTGTTTGTTTCCAAAA
AGGGGTTGCAAAAAATTTTGAACGTGCAAAAAAAATTACCAATAATCCAGAAAATTATTATCATGGATTC
TAAAACGGATTACCAGGGATTTCAGTCGATGTACACGTTCGTCACATCTCATCTACCTCCCGGTTTTAAT
GAATACGATTTTGTACCAGAGTCCTTTGATCGTGACAAAACAATTGCACTGATAATGAATTCCTCTGGAT
CTACTGGGTTACCTAAGGGTGTGGCCCTTCCGCATAGAACTGCCTGCGTCAGATTCTCGCATGCCAGAGA
TCCTATTTTTGGCAATCAAATCATTCCGGATACTGCGATTTTAAGTGTTGTTCCATTCCATCACGGTTTT
GGAATGTTTACTACACTCGGATATTTGATATGTGGATTTCGAGTCGTCTTAATGTATAGATTTGAAGAAG
AGCTGTTTTTACGATCCCTTCAGGATTACAAAATTCAAAGTGCGTTGCTAGTACCAACCCTATTTTCATT
CTTCGCCAAAAGCACTCTGATTGACAAATACGATTTATCTAATTTACACGAAATTGCTTCTGGGGGCGCA
CCTCTTTCGAAAGAAGTCGGGGAAGCGGTTGCAAAACGCTTCCATCTTCCAGGGATACGACAAGGATATG
GGCTCACTGAGACTACATCAGCTATTCTGATTACACCCGAGGGGGATGATAAACCGGGCGCGGTCGGTAA
AGTTGTTCCATTTTTTGAAGCGAAGGTTGTGGATCTGGATACCGGGAAAACGCTGGGCGTTAATCAGAGA
GGCGAATTATGTGTCAGAGGACCTATGATTATGTCCGGTTATGTAAACAATCCGGAAGCGACCAACGCCT
TGATTGACAAGGATGGATGGCTACATTCTGGAGACATAGCTTACTGGGACGAAGACGAACACTTCTTCAT
AGTTGACCGCTTGAAGTCTTTAATTAAATACAAAGGATATCAGGTGGCCCCCGCTGAATTGGAATCGATA
TTGTTACAACACCCCAACATCTTCGACGCGGGCGTGGCAGGTCTTCCCGACGATGACGCCGGTGAACTTC
CCGCCGCCGTTGTTGTTTTGGAGCACGGAAAGACGATGACGGAAAAAGAGATCGTGGATTACGTCGCCAG
TCAAGTAACAACCGCGAAAAAGTTGCGCGGAGGAGTTGTGTTTGTGGACGAAGTACCGAAAGGTCTTACC
GGAAAACTCGACGCAAGAAAAATCAGAGAGATCCTCATAAAGGCCAAGAAGGGCGGAAAGTCCAAATTGT
AAAATGTAACTGTATTCAGCGATGACGAAATTCTTAGCTATTGTAATACTGCGATGAGTGGCAGGGCGGG
GCGTAATTTTTTTAAGGCAGTTATTGGTGCCCTTAAACGCCTGGTTGCTACGCCTGAATAAGTGATAATA
AGCGGATGAATGGCAGAAATTCGCCGGATCTTTGTGAAGGAACCTTACTTCTGTGGTGTGACATAATTGG
ACAAACTACCTACAGAGATTTAAAGCTCTAAGGTAAATATAAAATTTTTAAGTGTATAATGTGTTAAACT
ACTGATTCTAATTGTTTGTGTATTTTAGATTCCAACCTATGGAACTGATGAATGGGAGCAGTGGTGGAAT
GCCTTTAATGAGGAAAACCTGTTTTGCTCAGAAGAAATGCCATCTAGTGATGATGAGGCTACTGCTGACT
CTCAACATTCTACTCCTCCAAAAAAGAAGAGAAAGGTAGAAGACCCCAAGGACTTTCCTTCAGAATTGCT
AAGTTTTTTGAGTCATGCTGTGTTTAGTAATAGAACTCTTGCTTGCTTTGCTATTTACACCACAAAGGAA
AAAGCTGCACTGCTATACAAGAAAATTATGGAAAAATATTCTGTAACCTTTATAAGTAGGCATAACAGTT
ATAATCATAACATACTGTTTTTTCTTACTCCACACAGGCATAGAGTGTCTGCTATTAATAACTATGCTCA
AAAATTGTGTACCTTTAGCTTTTTAATTTGTAAAGGGGTTAATAAGGAATATTTGATGTATAGTGCCTTG
ACTAGAGATCATAATCAGCCATACCACATTTGTAGAGGTTTTACTTGCTTTAAAAAACCTCCCACACCTC
CCCCTGAACCTGAAACATAAAATGAATGCAATTGTTGTTGTTAACTTGTTTATTGCAGCTTATAATGGTT
ACAAATAAAGCAATAGCATCACAAATTTCACAAATAAAGCATTTTTTTCACTGCATTCTAGTTGTGGTTT
GTCCAAACTCATCAATGTATCTTATCATGTCTGGATCCGTCGACCGATGCCCTTGAGAGCCTTCAACCCA
GTCAGCTCCTTCCGGTGGGCGCGGGGCATGACTATCGTCGCCGCACTTATGACTGTCTTCTTTATCATGC
AACTCGTAGGACAGGTGCCGGCAGCGCTCTTCCGCTTCCTCGCTCACTGACTCGCTGCGCTCGGTCGTTC
GGCTGCGGCGAGCGGTATCAGCTCACTCAAAGGCGGTAATACGGTTATCCACAGAATCAGGGGATAACGC
AGGAAAGAACATGTGAGCAAAAGGCCAGCAAAAGGCCAGGAACCGTAAAAAGGCCGCGTTGCTGGCGTTT
TTCCATAGGCTCCGCCCCCCTGACGAGCATCACAAAAATCGACGCTCAAGTCAGAGGTGGCGAAACCCGA
CAGGACTATAAAGATACCAGGCGTTTCCCCCTGGAAGCTCCCTCGTGCGCTCTCCTGTTCCGACCCTGCC
GCTTACCGGATACCTGTCCGCCTTTCTCCCTTCGGGAAGCGTGGCGCTTTCTCATAGCTCACGCTGTAGG
TATCTCAGTTCGGTGTAGGTCGTTCGCTCCAAGCTGGGCTGTGTGCACGAACCCCCCGTTCAGCCCGACC
GCTGCGCCTTATCCGGTAACTATCGTCTTGAGTCCAACCCGGTAAGACACGACTTATCGCCACTGGCAGC
AGCCACTGGTAACAGGATTAGCAGAGCGAGGTATGTAGGCGGTGCTACAGAGTTCTTGAAGTGGTGGCCT
AACTACGGCTACACTAGAAGAACAGTATTTGGTATCTGCGCTCTGCTGAAGCCAGTTACCTTCGGAAAAA
GAGTTGGTAGCTCTTGATCCGGCAAACAAACCACCGCTGGTAGCGGTGGTTTTTTTGTTTGCAAGCAGCA
GATTACGCGCAGAAAAAAAGGATCTCAAGAAGATCCTTTGATCTTTTCTACGGGGTCTGACGCTCAGTGG
AACGAAAACTCACGTTAAGGGATTTTGGTCATGAGATTATCAAAAAGGATCTTCACCTAGATCCTTTTAA
ATTAAAAATGAAGTTTTAAATCAATCTAAAGTATATATGAGTAAACTTGGTCTGACAGTTACCAATGCTT
AATCAGTGAGGCACCTATCTCAGCGATCTGTCTATTTCGTTCATCCATAGTTGCCTGACTCCCCGTCGTG
TAGATAACTACGATACGGGAGGGCTTACCATCTGGCCCCAGTGCTGCAATGATACCGCGAGACCCACGCT
CACCGGCTCCAGATTTATCAGCAATAAACCAGCCAGCCGGAAGGGCCGAGCGCAGAAGTGGTCCTGCAAC
TTTATCCGCCTCCATCCAGTCTATTAATTGTTGCCGGGAAGCTAGAGTAAGTAGTTCGCCAGTTAATAGT
TTGCGCAACGTTGTTGCCATTGCTACAGGCATCGTGGTGTCACGCTCGTCGTTTGGTATGGCTTCATTCA
GCTCCGGTTCCCAACGATCAAGGCGAGTTACATGATCCCCCATGTTGTGCAAAAAAGCGGTTAGCTCCTT
CGGTCCTCCGATCGTTGTCAGAAGTAAGTTGGCCGCAGTGTTATCACTCATGGTTATGGCAGCACTGCAT
AATTCTCTTACTGTCATGCCATCCGTAAGATGCTTTTCTGTGACTGGTGAGTACTCAACCAAGTCATTCT
GAGAATAGTGTATGCGGCGACCGAGTTGCTCTTGCCCGGCGTCAATACGGGATAATACCGCGCCACATAG
CAGAACTTTAAAAGTGCTCATCATTGGAAAACGTTCTTCGGGGCGAAAACTCTCAAGGATCTTACCGCTG
TTGAGATCCAGTTCGATGTAACCCACTCGTGCACCCAACTGATCTTCAGCATCTTTTACTTTCACCAGCG
TTTCTGGGTGAGCAAAAACAGGAAGGCAAAATGCCGCAAAAAAGGGAATAAGGGCGACACGGAAATGTTG
AATACTCATACTCTTCCTTTTTCAATATTATTGAAGCATTTATCAGGGTTATTGTCTCATGAGCGGATAC
ATATTTGAATGTATTTAGAAAAATAAACAAATAGGGGTTCCGCGCACATTTCCCCGAAAAGTGCCACCTG
[124 nt withheld, positions 4831-4954]
C
[91 nt withheld, positions 4956-5046]
A
[49 nt withheld, positions 5048-5096]
CCTTTGACGTTGGAGTCCACGTTCTTT
[37 nt withheld, positions 5124-5160]
ACCCTATCTCGGTCTATTCTTTTGATTTATAAGGGATTTTGCCGATTTCGGCCTATTGGTTAAAAAATGA
GCTGATTTAACAAAAATTTAACGCGAATTTTAACAAAATATTAACGCTTACAATTTGCCATTCGCCATTC
AGGCTGCGCAACTGTTGGGAAGGGCGATCGGTGCGGGCCTCTTCGCTATTACGCCAGCCCAAGCTACCAT
GATAAGTAAGTAATATTAAGGTACGTGGAGGTTTTACTTGCTTTAAAAAACCTCCCACACCTCCCCCTGA
ACCTGAAACATAAAATGAATGCAATTGTTGTTGTTAACTTGTTTATTGCAGCTTATAATGGTTACAAATA
AAGCAATAGCATCACAAATTTCACAAATAAAGCATTTTTTTCACTGCATTCTAGTTGTGGTTTGTCCAAA
CTCATCAATGTATCTTATGGTACTGTAACTGAGCTAACATAA
