>Addgene plasmid #16295 | pGL2-50bp | addgene partial sequence | sequence record 22738 | LucNRev 5'-CCTTATGCAGTTGCTCTCC-3'
ATGGCGCCGGGCCTTTCTTTATGTTTTTGGCGTCTTCCATTTTACCAACAGTACCGGAATGCCAAGCTTC
TAGACTTTTGAGAAGCTCAAAACTTTTAGCGCCAGTCTTGAGCACATGGGGAGCTCGGTACCTCCCGGGT
TATGTTAGCTCAGTTACAGTACCATAAGATACATTGATGAGTTTGGACAAACCACAACTAGAATGCAGTG
AAAAAAATGCTTTATTTGTGAAATTTGTGATGCTATTGCTTTATTTGTAACCATTATAAGCTGCAATAAA
CAAGTTAACAACAACAATTGCATTCATTTTATGTTTCAGGTTCAGGGGGAGGTGTGGGAGGTTTTTTAAA
GCAAGTAAAACCTCCACGTACCTTAATATTACTTACTTATCATGGTAGCTTGGGCTGGCGTAATAGCGAA
GAGGCCCGCACCGATCGCCCTTCCCAACAGTTGCGCAGCCTGAATGGCGAATGGCAAATTGTAAGCGTTA
ATATTTTGTTAAAATTCGCGTTAAATTTTTGTTAAATCAGCTCATTTTTTAACCAATAGGCCGAAATCGG
CAAAATCCCTTATAAATCAAAAGAATAGACCGAGATAGGGT
[37 nt withheld, positions 602-638]
AAAGAACGTGGACTCCAACGTCAAAGGGCGAAAAACCGTCTATCAATGGCGATGGCCCACTACGTGAACC
ATCACCCTAAT
